>Addgene plasmid #72446 | pJK540 | depositor full sequence | sequence record 133865 | pJK540 sequence 7298 bps
ATCCGGATATAGTTCCTCCTTTCAGCAAAAAACCCCTCAAGACCCGTTTAGAGGCCCCAAGGGGTTATGC
TAGTTATTGCTCAGCGGTGGCAGCAGCCAACTCAGCTTCCTTTCGGGCTTTGTTAGCAGCCGGATCTCAG
TGGTGGTGGTGGTGGTGCTCGAGTGCGGCCGCAAGCTTGTCGACGGAGCTCGAATTCTTAACTGGCAGAT
TCTTCATCTTCCACAGCGGCCGTTTTGGTGGCCAATGGGCCCAAGGCATCCTGAATACCCAAATTGCCTG
GCAGCGCACCGTAGGGGAACAGAATATTTACATGCCCCATTTTACGGCCCACTCTGGCTTCTGCCTTGCC
ATATAGATGCGGAATAAAGCCCTGCGTGGCCATAATCTGCGGCAGCAGCGCCATATCTTCCGGCCCGACC
AGATTTTTCATGATTGCATCAGAATGGCGCACAGCGTGCGGCAAAGGCAGCCCCGCAACTGCACGGATAT
GCATGTCAAATTGGTCCTGCGGGCAGGCATTCATGGTCCAATGGCCAGAATTATGGGGGCGCGGGGCCAT
TTCATTCACCAGCAGGTTGCCGGTGCAATCAACAAACATTTCAACGCCCAGAATACCAACCAGCTCCAGC
TTTTCTGCAATGGTGGTGGCTAGTTTTATGGCCTGCGTGGCAATATCTGGGTCAATGGGGGCGGGGGCTA
ATGTTAGATCCAGAATACCGTTCCAGTGCCGGTTCAGCGCCGGGTCAAAGCACCTTACCGTGCCATCTGC
ACCACGCGCCACCATAACACTAATCTCGCAAGCAAAATCCACCATACCTTCTGCAACCAGAGGATGTGGT
GCCAGAGCGTTGAAAGCCTCTTCCAGATCATGGATGTGATGCACACGGCGCTGGCCTTTGCCATCATATC
CATTGCGAGTGGTTTTGAGAATCAGCGGCAAACCCACTTTTTCTGCGGCTTCGTGTAGCGTTTTGACATC
GGTAACAGGATGCCATGGCGCGAGTGGAATACCCGCAGAAGCAAAAAAAGTTTTTTCTGCCAATCGGTCC
TGACTGATGCGCAGAATATGCCCCGAAGGATGAACAGGGCAGTGTTTGGCTAGGCGGTCCAGTGCATCTG
CGCTGATGTTTTCAAATTCAAAGGTAACAACATCAACAGCGCGGGCAAAGGCATCCAGTGCTGTCGGATC
ATCATACTTGCCGCATGTTACGGCGTGAGAGACCTGAGCCGCCGGGCCGTTGGCCTCTGGCGTAAGAATA
TGCGTGCGAAAACCAAGGCGCGCGGCAGCAACAGCAGACATGCGGCCAAGCTGGCCACCCCCCACAATGC
CAATAACGGCATTGGGCTTAAGCGGAGAATGTAAGGAGGTCATTTATCTTCGGTAATGGGAGAGTTGGGG
ACAGAGGCCGTCTGCAATGCGCGCCATGTTTCAAGGCGTGCGGCAAGGGCCGGGTTATACAGTGCAAGAA
TGGAGGCGGCCAGCAAGGCGGCATTTTTGGCGCCGGATGCCCCAATAGCCAAAGTGCCCACAGGCACGCC
GCCGGGCATCTGCACAATGGAAAGCAGGCTGTCCATGCCTTTAAGAGCGCGAGATTCTACTGGAACACCC
AGCACGGGCAGGCGTGTCCATGCCGCACACATACCCGGCAGATGTGCAGCTCCACCGGCCCCAGCAATAA
TCACATTCAGGCCGCGTTCGGCTGCCGTACGCGCATAATCCGCCAACCGGTCTGGCGTACGATGTGCTGA
AACAATGAGGGTTTCATGCGGAATTTCCAGCTCTGTCAGCAATGCGTCTGCATGGCGCATGGTTTCCCAG
TCTGACTGGCTGCCCATGATAATGCCCACAACGGGGGCAGAGGCTGCTTTATCTTCTAAAGCACTGGAAG
CAGAGGGCAGGGGGGCGGTTTCGCTCACGGTGGGTATCTATCCGGTTTTTTAAAGTCTGTAACGGAGAGG
TTCAGGCAATGTCATCAGGGATCAGAAGGCTTTCAACCTTGGTAATCTGATCTTTTAGCAGAAGTTTACG
TTTTTTCAGCCGCTGGAGATAGAGTTGGTCAATAAAAGTAGTTTCATGCGCCATGCGGTTGATAACCGTA
TCCAGATCTCTGTGTTCACTCCGGAGTTCATGCAGTTGGGCAAGCAGTAAATCGCGATCTCGCAGCATAT
GGCTGCCGCGCGGCACCAGGCCGCTGCTGTGATGATGATGATGATGGCTGCTGCCCATGGTATATCTCCT
TCTTAAAGTTAAACAAAATTATTTCTAGAGGGGAATTGTTATCCGCTCACAATTCCCCTATAGTGAGTCG
TATTAATTTCGCGGGATCGAGATCTCGATCCTCTACGCCGGACGCATCGTGGCCGGCATCACCGGCGCCA
CAGGTGCGGTTGCTGGCGCCTATATCGCCGACATCACCGATGGGGAAGATCGGGCTCGCCACTTCGGGCT
CATGAGCGCTTGTTTCGGCGTGGGTATGGTGGCAGGCCCCGTGGCCGGGGGACTGTTGGGCGCCATCTCC
TTGCATGCACCATTCCTTGCGGCGGCGGTGCTCAACGGCCTCAACCTACTACTGGGCTGCTTCCTAATGC
AGGAGTCGCATAAGGGAGAGCGTCGAGATCCCGGACACCATCGAATGGCGCAAAACCTTTCGCGGTATGG
CATGATAGCGCCCGGAAGAGAGTCAATTCAGGGTGGTGAATGTGAAACCAGTAACGTTATACGATGTCGC
AGAGTATGCCGGTGTCTCTTATCAGACCGTTTCCCGCGTGGTGAACCAGGCCAGCCACGTTTCTGCGAAA
ACGCGGGAAAAAGTGGAAGCGGCGATGGCGGAGCTGAATTACATTCCCAACCGCGTGGCACAACAACTGG
CGGGCAAACAGTCGTTGCTGATTGGCGTTGCCACCTCCAGTCTGGCCCTGCACGCGCCGTCGCAAATTGT
CGCGGCGATTAAATCTCGCGCCGATCAACTGGGTGCCAGCGTGGTGGTGTCGATGGTAGAACGAAGCGGC
GTCGAAGCCTGTAAAGCGGCGGTGCACAATCTTCTCGCGCAACGCGTCAGTGGGCTGATCATTAACTATC
CGCTGGATGACCAGGATGCCATTGCTGTGGAAGCTGCCTGCACTAATGTTCCGGCGTTATTTCTTGATGT
CTCTGACCAGACACCCATCAACAGTATTATTTTCTCCCATGAAGACGGTACGCGACTGGGCGTGGAGCAT
CTGGTCGCATTGGGTCACCAGCAAATCGCGCTGTTAGCGGGCCCATTAAGTTCTGTCTCGGCGCGTCTGC
GTCTGGCTGGCTGGCATAAATATCTCACTCGCAATCAAATTCAGCCGATAGCGGAACGGGAAGGCGACTG
GAGTGCCATGTCCGGTTTTCAACAAACCATGCAAATGCTGAATGAGGGCATCGTTCCCACTGCGATGCTG
GTTGCCAACGATCAGATGGCGCTGGGCGCAATGCGCGCCATTACCGAGTCCGGGCTGCGCGTTGGTGCGG
ATATCTCGGTAGTGGGATACGACGATACCGAAGACAGCTCATGTTATATCCCGCCGTTAACCACCATCAA
ACAGGATTTTCGCCTGCTGGGGCAAACCAGCGTGGACCGCTTGCTGCAACTCTCTCAGGGCCAGGCGGTG
AAGGGCAATCAGCTGTTGCCCGTCTCACTGGTGAAAAGAAAAACCACCCTGGCGCCCAATACGCAAACCG
CCTCTCCCCGCGCGTTGGCCGATTCATTAATGCAGCTGGCACGACAGGTTTCCCGACTGGAAAGCGGGCA
GTGAGCGCAACGCAATTAATGTAAGTTAGCTCACTCATTAGGCACCGGGATCTCGACCGATGCCCTTGAG
AGCCTTCAACCCAGTCAGCTCCTTCCGGTGGGCGCGGGGCATGACTATCGTCGCCGCACTTATGACTGTC
TTCTTTATCATGCAACTCGTAGGACAGGTGCCGGCAGCGCTCTGGGTCATTTTCGGCGAGGACCGCTTTC
GCTGGAGCGCGACGATGATCGGCCTGTCGCTTGCGGTATTCGGAATCTTGCACGCCCTCGCTCAAGCCTT
CGTCACTGGTCCCGCCACCAAACGTTTCGGCGAGAAGCAGGCCATTATCGCCGGCATGGCGGCCCCACGG
GTGCGCATGATCGTGCTCCTGTCGTTGAGGACCCGGCTAGGCTGGCGGGGTTGCCTTACTGGTTAGCAGA
ATGAATCACCGATACGCGAGCGAACGTGAAGCGACTGCTGCTGCAAAACGTCTGCGACCTGAGCAACAAC
ATGAATGGTCTTCGGTTTCCGTGTTTCGTAAAGTCTGGAAACGCGGAAGTCAGCGCCCTGCACCATTATG
TTCCGGATCTGCATCGCAGGATGCTGCTGGCTACCCTGTGGAACACCTACATCTGTATTAACGAAGCGCT
GGCATTGACCCTGAGTGATTTTTCTCTGGTCCCGCCGCATCCATACCGCCAGTTGTTTACCCTCACAACG
TTCCAGTAACCGGGCATGTTCATCATCAGTAACCCGTATCGTGAGCATCCTCTCTCGTTTCATCGGTATC
ATTACCCCCATGAACAGAAATCCCCCTTACACGGAGGCATCAGTGACCAAACAGGAAAAAACCGCCCTTA
ACATGGCCCGCTTTATCAGAAGCCAGACATTAACGCTTCTGGAGAAACTCAACGAGCTGGACGCGGATGA
ACAGGCAGACATCTGTGAATCGCTTCACGACCACGCTGATGAGCTTTACCGCAGCTGCCTCGCGCGTTTC
GGTGATGACGGTGAAAACCTCTGACACATGCAGCTCCCGGAGACGGTCACAGCTTGTCTGTAAGCGGATG
CCGGGAGCAGACAAGCCCGTCAGGGCGCGTCAGCGGGTGTTGGCGGGTGTCGGGGCGCAGCCATGACCCA
GTCACGTAGCGATAGCGGAGTGTATACTGGCTTAACTATGCGGCATCAGAGCAGATTGTACTGAGAGTGC
ACCATATATGCGGTGTGAAATACCGCACAGATGCGTAAGGAGAAAATACCGCATCAGGCGCTCTTCCGCT
TCCTCGCTCACTGACTCGCTGCGCTCGGTCGTTCGGCTGCGGCGAGCGGTATCAGCTCACTCAAAGGCGG
TAATACGGTTATCCACAGAATCAGGGGATAACGCAGGAAAGAACATGTGAGCAAAAGGCCAGCAAAAGGC
CAGGAACCGTAAAAAGGCCGCGTTGCTGGCGTTTTTCCATAGGCTCCGCCCCCCTGACGAGCATCACAAA
AATCGACGCTCAAGTCAGAGGTGGCGAAACCCGACAGGACTATAAAGATACCAGGCGTTTCCCCCTGGAA
GCTCCCTCGTGCGCTCTCCTGTTCCGACCCTGCCGCTTACCGGATACCTGTCCGCCTTTCTCCCTTCGGG
AAGCGTGGCGCTTTCTCATAGCTCACGCTGTAGGTATCTCAGTTCGGTGTAGGTCGTTCGCTCCAAGCTG
GGCTGTGTGCACGAACCCCCCGTTCAGCCCGACCGCTGCGCCTTATCCGGTAACTATCGTCTTGAGTCCA
ACCCGGTAAGACACGACTTATCGCCACTGGCAGCAGCCACTGGTAACAGGATTAGCAGAGCGAGGTATGT
AGGCGGTGCTACAGAGTTCTTGAAGTGGTGGCCTAACTACGGCTACACTAGAAGGACAGTATTTGGTATC
TGCGCTCTGCTGAAGCCAGTTACCTTCGGAAAAAGAGTTGGTAGCTCTTGATCCGGCAAACAAACCACCG
CTGGTAGCGGTGGTTTTTTTGTTTGCAAGCAGCAGATTACGCGCAGAAAAAAAGGATCTCAAGAAGATCC
TTTGATCTTTTCTACGGGGTCTGACGCTCAGTGGAACGAAAACTCACGTTAAGGGATTTTGGTCATGAAC
AATAAAACTGTCTGCTTACATAAACAGTAATACAAGGGGTGTTATGAGCCATATTCAACGGGAAACGTCT
TGCTCTAGGCCGCGATTAAATTCCAACATGGATGCTGATTTATATGGGTATAAATGGGCTCGCGATAATG
TCGGGCAATCAGGTGCGACAATCTATCGATTGTATGGGAAGCCCGATGCGCCAGAGTTGTTTCTGAAACA
TGGCAAAGGTAGCGTTGCCAATGATGTTACAGATGAGATGGTCAGACTAAACTGGCTGACGGAATTTATG
CCTCTTCCGACCATCAAGCATTTTATCCGTACTCCTGATGATGCATGGTTACTCACCACTGCGATCCCCG
GGAAAACAGCATTCCAGGTATTAGAAGAATATCCTGATTCAGGTGAAAATATTGTTGATGCGCTGGCAGT
GTTCCTGCGCCGGTTGCATTCGATTCCTGTTTGTAATTGTCCTTTTAACAGCGATCGCGTATTTCGTCTC
GCTCAGGCGCAATCACGAATGAATAACGGTTTGGTTGATGCGAGTGATTTTGATGACGAGCGTAATGGCT
GGCCTGTTGAACAAGTCTGGAAAGAAATGCATAAACTTTTGCCATTCTCACCGGATTCAGTCGTCACTCA
TGGTGATTTCTCACTTGATAACCTTATTTTTGACGAGGGGAAATTAATAGGTTGTATTGATGTTGGACGA
GTCGGAATCGCAGACCGATACCAGGATCTTGCCATCCTATGGAACTGCCTCGGTGAGTTTTCTCCTTCAT
TACAGAAACGGCTTTTTCAAAAATATGGTATTGATAATCCTGATATGAATAAATTGCAGTTTCATTTGAT
GCTCGATGAGTTTTTCTAAGAATTAATTCATGAGCGGATACATATTTGAATGTATTTAGAAAAATAAACA
AATAGGGGTTCCGCGCACATTTCCCCGAAAAGTGCCACCTGAAATTGTAAACGTTAATATTTTGTTAAAA
TTCGCGTTAAATTTTTGTTAAATCAGCTCATTTTTTAACCAATAGGCCGAAATCGGCAAAATCCCTTATA
AATCAAAAGAATAGACCGAGATAGGGT
[37 nt withheld, positions 6958-6994]
AAAGAACGTGGACTCCAACGTCAAAGG
[49 nt withheld, positions 7022-7070]
T
[91 nt withheld, positions 7072-7162]
G
[124 nt withheld, positions 7164-7287]
CCCATTCGCCA
Features (pLannotate 1.2.2; 22 found; start..end, strand, type, name):
     26..73      -  terminator     T7 terminator: transcription terminator for bacteriophage T7 RNA polymerase
     81..130     -  CDS            SET1 (fragment): solubility-enhancement tag derived from T7 phage gene 10B
    140..157     -  CDS            9xHis (fragment): 9xHis affinity tag
    300..1334    -  CDS            ADE2 (fragment): PUR6_YEAST - Experimental evidence at protein level: Swiss-Prot protein existence level 1. From Saccharomyces cerevisiae (strain ATCC 204508 / S288c) (Baker's yeast).
   1388..1849    -  CDS            purE (fragment): PURE_ECOLI - Experimental evidence at protein level: Swiss-Prot protein existence level 1. Catalyzes the conversion of N5-carboxyaminoimidazole ribonucleotide (N5-CAIR) to 4-carboxy-5-aminoimidazole ribonucleotide (CAIR). From Escherichia coli (strain K12).
   2172..2189    -  CDS            thrombin site: thrombin recognition and cleavage site
   2200..2216    -  CDS            capTEV™ (fragment): composite tag for in vivo biotinylation, TEV protease cleavage, and 6xHis tagging
   2235..2257    -  RBS            RBS: efficient ribosome binding site from bacteriophage T7 gene 10 (Olins and Rangwala, 1989)
   2272..2296    -  protein_bind   lac operator: The lac repressor binds to the lac operator to inhibit transcription in E. coli. This inhibition can be relieved by adding lactose or isopropyl-β-D-thiogalactopyranoside (IPTG). lac repressor encoded by lacI
   2297..2315    -  promoter       T7 promoter: promoter for bacteriophage T7 RNA polymerase
   2337..2616    +  CDS            TcR (fragment): tetracycline efflux protein; tet; confers resistance to tetracycline
   2624..2701    +  promoter       lacI promoter: lacI
   2702..3784    +  CDS            lacI: lac repressor; lacI; The lac repressor binds to the lac operator to inhibit transcription in E. coli. This inhibition can be relieved by adding lactose or isopropyl-β-D-thiogalactopyranoside (IPTG).
   3797..3818    +  protein_bind   CAP binding site: CAP binding activates transcription in the presence of cAMP. E. coli catabolite activator protein
   3833..4124    +  CDS            TcR (fragment): tetracycline efflux protein; tet; confers resistance to tetracycline
   4196..4576    -  CDS            YPB1_ECOLX: Protein predicted: Swiss-Prot protein existence level 4. From Escherichia coli.
   4593..4784    +  CDS            rop: Rop protein, which maintains plasmids at low copy number; rop
   4886..5028    +  misc_feature   bom: basis of mobility region from pBR322
   5214..5802    -  rep_origin     ori: high-copy-number ColE1/pMB1/pBR322/pUC origin of replication
   5924..6739    +  CDS            KanR: aminoglycoside phosphotransferase; aph(3')-Ia; confers resistance to kanamycin in bacteria or G418 (Geneticin®) in eukaryotes
   6748..6805    -  promoter       AmpR promoter (fragment): bla
   6832..7287    -  rep_origin     f1 ori (sequence partly withheld): f1 bacteriophage origin of replication; arrow indicates direction of (+) strand synthesis
