[The description below was written by a language model from this plasmid's Addgene catalogue record and pLannotate feature annotations shown in this document.]
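Description:
pJK540 is a bacterial expression plasmid built on the pET28a backbone (7,298 bp in total) that carries a three-gene segment from Acetobacter aceti 1023. It replicates in E. coli from a ColE1/pBR322-type origin, with the rop gene and bom region also present, and is selected with kanamycin through the aph(3')-Ia resistance gene. An f1 origin is also present. The catalogue lists the plasmid as high copy, although rop normally acts to moderate copy number in pET-type vectors.

The insert lies between the NdeI and EcoRI sites and is arranged as an operon-like unit driven by a single T7 promoter with an adjacent lac operator, the T7 gene 10 ribosome binding site, and a downstream T7 terminator. The plasmid-borne lacI gene supplies repressor, so expression should be IPTG-inducible in a host that provides T7 RNA polymerase. The first open reading frame, the small hypothetical protein OrfX, is fused to the backbone's N-terminal His6 tag followed by a thrombin cleavage site (H6AaOrfX). It is followed by purE, encoding N5-carboxyaminoimidazole ribonucleotide mutase (AaPurE1), and purK, encoding N5-CAIR synthetase (AaPurK). No separate promoters are recorded for these two genes, and they appear to be untagged.

The automated annotation identifies purE by homology to the E. coli enzyme and labels the purK region as a fragment of yeast ADE2, reflecting sequence similarity rather than origin. OrfX itself is not annotated, and the short C-terminal His and TcR fragments are backbone remnants. The construct is intended for co-production of these purine biosynthesis proteins. The record gives no further detail on its applications.
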