Addgene plasmid #72446: pJK540
Purpose: Produces Acetobacter aceti 1023 small hypothetical protein with N-terminal His6 tag (H6AaOrfX); N5-carboxyaminoimidazole ribonucleotide mutase (AaPurE1); NCAIR synthetase (AaPurK)
Depositing lab: T. J. Kappock. Depositing organization: Purdue University.
Backbone
  Vector backbone: pET28a
  Backbone size w/o insert (bp): 5369
  Total vector size (bp): 7298
  Vector type: Bacterial Expression
Growth in bacteria
  Bacterial resistance: Kanamycin, 50 μg/mL
  Growth temperature: 37°C
  Growth strain: DH5alpha
  Copy number: High Copy
Gene/Insert 1
  Gene/Insert name: hypothetical protein (alt names: orfX; AAZ04482)
  Species: Acetobacter aceti 1023
  GenBank ID: AAZ04482.1 KDE21028.1
  Promoter: T7
  Tag / fusion protein: His6 (N terminal on backbone)
  Cloning method: Restriction Enzyme; 5′ cloning site NdeI (not destroyed); 3′ cloning site n/a (unknown if destroyed)
  Sequencing primers: 5′ T7 promoter; 3′ n/a
Gene/Insert 2
  Gene/Insert name: N5-carboxyaminoimidazole ribonucleotide mutase (alt names: purE; AZ09_02695)
  Species: Acetobacter aceti 1023
  GenBank ID: AAZ04483.1 KDE21030.1
  Promoter: n/a
  Cloning method: Restriction Enzyme; 5′ cloning site n/a (unknown if destroyed); 3′ cloning site n/a (unknown if destroyed)
  Sequencing primers: 5′ n/a; 3′ n/a
Gene/Insert 3
  Gene/Insert name: N5-carboxyaminoimidazole ribonucleotide synthetase (alt names: purK; AZ09_02690)
  Species: Acetobacter aceti 1023
  GenBank ID: AAZ04484.1 KDE21030.1
  Promoter: n/a
  Cloning method: Restriction Enzyme; 5′ cloning site n/a (unknown if destroyed); 3′ cloning site EcoRI (not destroyed)
  Sequencing primers: 5′ n/a; 3′ T7 terminator
Terms and licenses: Academic/Nonprofit Terms; Industry Terms: Not Available to Industry
How to cite: pJK540 was a gift from T. J. Kappock (Addgene plasmid # 72446 ; http://n2t.net/addgene:72446 ; RRID:Addgene_72446)
