>Addgene plasmid #72446 | pJK540 | addgene partial sequence | sequence record 139365 | T7 5'-TAATACGACTCACTATAGGG-3'
TTTTGTTTAACTTTAAGAAGGAGATATACCATGGGCAGCAGCCATCATCATCATCATCACAGCAGCGGCC
TGGTGCCGCGCGGCAGCCATATGCTGCGAGATCGCGATTTACTGCTTGCCCAACTGCATGAACTCCGGAG
TGAACACAGAGATCTGGATACGGTTATCAACCGCATGGCGCATGAAACTACTTTTATTGACCAACTCTAT
CTCCAGCGGCTGAAAAAACGTAAACTTCTGCTAAAAGATCAGATTACCAAGGTTGAAAGCCTTCTGATCC
CTGATGACATTGCCTGAACCTCTCCGTTACAGACTTTAAAAAACCGGATAGATACCCACCGTGAGCGAAA
CCGCCCCCCTGCCCTCTGCTTCCAGTGCTTTAGAAGATAAAGCAGCCTCTGCCCCCGTTGTGGGCATTAT
CATGGGCAGCCAGTCAGACTGGGAAACCATGCGCCATGCAGACGCATTGCTGACAGAGCTGGAAATTCCG
CATGAAACCCTCATTGTTTCAGCACATCGTACGCCAGACCGGTTGGCGGATTATGCGCGTACGGCAGCCG
AACGCGGCCTGAATGTGATTATTGCTGGGGCCGGTGGAGCTGCACATCTGCCGGGTATGTGTGCGGCATG
GACACGCCTGCCCGTGCTGGGTGTTCCAGTAGAATCTCGCGCTCTTAAAGGCATGGACAGCCTGCTTTCC
ATTGTGCAGATGCCCGGCGGCGTGCCTGTGGGCACTTTGGCTATTGGGGCATCCGGCGCCAAAAATGCCG
CCTTGCTGGCCGCCTCCATTCTTGCACTGTATAACCCGGCCCTTGCCGCACGCCTTGAAACATGGCGCGC
ATTGCAGACGGCCTCTGTCCCCAACTCTCCCATTACCGAAGATAAATGACCTCCTTACATTCTCCGCTTA
AGCCCAATGCCGTTATTGGCATTGTGGGGGGTGGCCAGCTTGGCCGCATGTCTGCTGTTGCTGCCGCGCG
CCTTGGTTTTCGCACGCATATTCTTACGCCAGAGGCCAACGGCCCGGCGGCTCAGGT
