>Addgene plasmid #72446 | pJK540 | addgene partial sequence | sequence record 139366 | T7term 5'-GCTAGTTATTGCTCAGCGG-3'
TTCGGGCTTTGTTAGCAGCCGGATCTCAGTGGTGGTGGTGGTGGTGCTCGAGTGCGGCCGCAAGCTTGTC
GACGGAGCTCGAATTCTTAACTGGCAGATTCTTCATCTTCCACAGCGGCCGTTTTGGTGGCCAATGGGCC
CAAGGCATCCTGAATACCCAAATTGCCTGGCAGCGCACCGTAGGGGAACAGAATATTTACATGCCCCATT
TTACGGCCCACTCTGGCTTCTGCCTTGCCATATAGATGCGGAATAAAGCCCTGCGTGGCCATAATCTGCG
GCAGCAGCGCCATATCTTCCGGCCCGACCAGATTTTTCATGATTGCATCAGAATGGCGCACAGCGTGCGG
CAAAGGCAGCCCCGCAACTGCACGGATATGCATGTCAAATTGGTCCTGCGGGCAGGCATTCATGGTCCAA
TGGCCAGAATTATGGGGGCGCGGGGCCATTTCATTCACCAGCAGGTTGCCGGTGCAATCAACAAACATTT
CAACGCCCAGAATACCAACCAGCTCCAGCTTTTCTGCAATGGTGGTGGCTAGTTTTATGGCCTGCGTGGC
AATATCTGGGTCAATGGGGGCGGGGGCTAATGTTAGATCCAGAATACCGTTCCAGTGCCGGTTCAGCGCC
GGGTCAAAGCACCTTACCGTGCCATCTGCACCACGCGCCACCATAACACTAATCTCGCAAGCAAAATCCA
CCATACCTTCTGCAACCAGAGGATGTGGTGCCAGAGCGTTGAAAGCCTCTTCCAGATCATGGATGTGATG
CACACGGCGCTGGCCTTTGCCATCATATCCATTGCGAGTGGTTTTGAGAATCAGCGGCAAACCCACTTTT
TCTGCGGCTTCGTGTAGCGTTTTGACATCGGTAACAGGATGCCATGGCGCGAGTGGAATACCCGCAGAAG
CAAAAAAAGTTTTTTCTGCCAATCGGTCCTGACTGATGCGCAGAATATGCCCCGAAGGATGAACAGGGCA
GTGTTTGGCTAGGCGGTCCAGTGCATCTGCGCTGATGTTTTCAAATTCAAAGGTAACAACATCAACAGCG
CGGGCAA
